>Addgene plasmid #228676 | pMB.BIG1b | addgene full sequence | sequence record 456226 | Addgene NGS Result
TTGAGATCCTTTTTTTCTGCGCGTAATCTGCTGCTTGCAAACAAAAAAACCACCGCTACCAGCGGTGGTT
TGTTTGCCGGATCAAGAGCTACCAACTCTTTTTCCGAAGGTAACTGGCTTCAGCAGAGCGCAGATACCAA
ATACTGTCCTTCTAGTGTAGCCGTAGTTAGGCCACCACTTCAAGAACTCTGTAGCACCGCCTACATACCT
CGCTCTGCTAATCCTGTTACCAGTGGCTGCTGCCAGTGGCGATAAGTCGTGTCTTACCGGGTTGGACTCA
AGACGATAGTTACCGGATAAGGCGCAGCGGTCGGGCTGAACGGGGGGTTCGTGCACACAGCCCAGCTTGG
AGCGAACGACCTACACCGAACTGAGATACCTACAGCGTGAGCTATGAGAAAGCGCCACGCTTCCCGAAGG
GAGAAAGGCGGACAGGTATCCGGTAAGCGGCAGGGTCGGAACAGGAGAGCGCACGAGGGAGCTTCCAGGG
GGAAACGCCTGGTATCTTTATAGTCCTGTCGGGTTTCGCCACCTCTGACTTGAGCGTCGATTTTTGTGAT
GCTCGTCAGGGGGGCGGAGCCTATGGAAAAACGCCAGCAACGCGGCCTTTTTACGGTTCCTGGCCTTTTG
CTGGCCTTTTGCTCACATGTTCTTTCCTGCGTTATCCCCTGATTCTGTGGATAACCGTATTACCGCCTTT
GAGTGAGCTGATACCGCTCGCCGCAGCCGAACGACCGAGCGCAGCGAGTCAGTGAGCGAGGAAGCGGAAG
AGCGCCTGATGCGGTATTTTCTCCTTACGCATCTGTGCGGTATTTCACACCGCAGACCAGCCGCGTAACC
TGGCAAAATCGGTTACGGTTGAGTAATAAATGGATGCCCTGCGTAAGCGGGTGTGGGCGGACAATAAAGT
CTTAAACTGAACAAAATAGATCTAAACTATGACAATAAAGTCTTAAACTAGACAGAATAGTTGTAAACTG
AAATCAGTCCAGTTATGCTGTGAAAAAGCATACTGGACTTTTGTTATGGCTAAAGCAAACTCTTCATTTT
CTGAAGTGCAAATTGCCCGTCGTATTAAAGAGGGGCGTGGCCAAGGGCATGGTAAAGACTATATTCGCGG
CGTTGTGACAATTTACCGAACAACTCCGCGGCCGGGAAGCCGATCTCGGCTTGAACGAATTGTTAGGTGG
CGGTACTTGGGTCGATATCAAAGTGCATCACTTCTTCCCGTATGCCCAACTTTGTATAGAGAGCCACTGC
GGGATCGTCACCGTAATCTGCTTGCACGTAGATCACATAAGCACCAAGCGCGTTGGCCTCATGCTTGAGG
AGATTGATGAGCGCGGTGGCAATGCCCTGCCTCCGGTGCTCGCCGGAGACTGCGAGATCATAGATATAGA
TCTCACTACGCGGCTGCTCAAACTTGGGCAGAACGTAAGCCGCGAGAGCGCCAACAACCGCTTCTTGGTC
GAAGGCAGCAAGCGCGATGAATGTCTTACTACGGAGCAAGTTCCCGAGGTAATCGGAGTCCGGCTGATGT
TGGGAGTAGGTGGCTACGTCGCCGAACTCACGACCGAAAAGATCAAGAGCAGCCCGCATGGATTTGACTT
GGTCAGGGCCGAGCCTACATGTGCGAATGATGCCCATACTTGAGCCACCTAACTTTGTTTTAGGGCGACT
GCCCTGCTGCGTAACATCGTTGCTGCTGCGTAACATCGTTGCTGCTCCATAACATCAAACATCGACCCAC
GGCGTAACGCGCTTGCTGCTTGGATGCCCGAGGCATAGACTGTACAAAAAAACAGTCATAACAAGCCATG
AAAACCGCCACTGCGCCGTTACCACCGCTGCGTTCGGTCAAGGTTCTGGACCAGTTGCGTGAGCGCATAC
GCTACTTGCATTACAGTTTACGAACCGAACAGGCTTATGTCAACTGGGTTCGTGCCTTCATCCGTTTCCA
CGGTGTGCGTCACCCGGCAACCTTGGGCAGCAGCGAAGTCGAGGCATTTCTGTCCTGGCTGGCGAACGAG
CGCAAGGTTTCGGACTCCACGCATCGTCAGGCATTGGCGGCCTTGCTGTTCTTCTACGGCAAGGTGCTGT
GCACGGATCTGCCCTGGCTTCAGGAGATCGGAAGACCTCGGCCGTCGCGGCGCTTGCCGGTGGTGCTGAC
CCCGGATGAAGTGGTTCGCATCCTCGGTTTTCTGGAAGGCGAGCATCGTTTGTTCGCCCAGGACTCTAGC
TATAGTTCCCTGAATTCGCATCTAGAGTTTAAACTATATCTCAATCGGGGTTTCTGATGAGACGTGGTAG
AGCCACAAACAGCCGGTACAAGCAACGATCTCCAGGACCATCTGAATCATGCGCGGATGACACGAACTCA
CGACGGCGATCACAGACATTAACCCACAGTACAGACACTGCGACAACGTGGCAATTCGTCGCAATACAAC
GACTAGAGATCTATGTGAGGATCCTAACTCGAGATCGAGCTGGAAATCTGCTCGTCAGTGGTGCTCACAC
TGACGAATCATGTACAGATCATACCGATGACTGCCTGGCGACTCACAACTAAGCAAGACAGCCGGAACCA
GCGCCGGCGAACACCACTGCATATATGGCATATCACAACAGTCCACGTCTCAAGCAAAACTGGATACTAT
TGCACGTTTAAACGTTACAGAGATGTTACGAACCACTAGTGCACTGCAGTACATCAACCAGATAAGTGAA
ATCTAGTTCCAAACTATTTTGTCATTTTTAATTTTCGTATTAGCTTACGACGCTACACCCAGTTCCCATC
TATTTTGTCACTCTTCCCTAAATAATCCTTAAAAACTCCATTTCCACCCCTCCCAGTTCCCAACTATTTT
GTCCGCCCACAGCGGGGCATTTTTCTTCCTGTTATGTTTTTAATCAAACATCCTGCCAACTCCATGTGAC
AAACCGTCATCTTCGGCTACTTTTTCTCTGTCACAGAATGAAAATTTTTCTGTCATCTCTTCGTTATTAA
TGTTTGTAATTGACTGAATATCAACGCTTATTTGCAGCCTGAACTGGGAGGCAGAATAAATGATCATATC
GTCAATTATTACCTCCACGGGGAGAGCCTGAGCAAACTGGCCTCAGGCATTTGAGAAGCACACGGTCACA
CTGCTTCCGGTAGTCAATAAACCGGTAAGTAGCGTATGCGCTCACGCAACTGGTCCAGAACCTTGACCGA
ACGCAGCGGTGGTAACGGCGCAGTGGCGGTTTTCATGGCTTGTTATGACTGTTTTTTTGGGGTACAGTCT
ATGCCTCGGGCATCCAAGCAGCAAGCGCGTTACGCCGTGGGTCGATGTTTGATGTTATGGAGCAGCAACG
ATGTTACGCAGCAGGGCAGTCGCCCTAAAACAAAGTTAAACATCATGAGGGAAGCGGTGATCGCCGAAGT
ATCGACTCAACTATCAGAGGTAGTTGGCGTCATCGAGCGCCATCTCGAACCGACGTTGCTGGCCGTACAT
TTGTACGGCTCCGCAGTGGATGGCGGCCTGAAGCCACACAGTGATATTGATTTGCTGGTTACGGTGACCG
TAAGGCTTGATGAAACAACGCGGCGAGCTTTGATCAACGACCTTTTGGAAACTTCGGCTTCCCCTGGAGA
GAGCGAGATTCTCCGCGCTGTAGAAGTCACCATTGTTGTGCACGACGACATCATTCCGTGGCGTTATCCA
GCTAAGCGCGAACTGCAATTTGGAGAATGGCAGCGCAATGACATTCTTGCAGGTATCTTCGAGCCAGCCA
CGATCGACATTGATCTGGCTATCTTGCTGACAAAAGCAAGAGAACATAGCGTTGCCTTGGTAGGTCCAGC
GGCGGAGGAACTCTTTGATCCGGTTCCTGAACAGGATCTATTTGAGGCGCTAAATGAAACCTTAACGCTA
TGGAACTCGCCGCCCGACTGGGCTGGCGATGAGCGAAATGTAGTGCTTACGTTGTCCCGCATTTGGTACA
GCGCAGTAACCGGCAAAATCGCGCCGAAGGATGTCGCTGCCGACTGGGCAATGGAGCGCCTGCCGGCCCA
GTATCAGCCCGTCATACTTGAAGCTAGACAGGCTTATCTTGGACAAGAAGAAGATCGCTTGGCCTCGCGC
GCAGATCAGTTGGAAGAATTTGTCCACTACGTGAAAGGCGAGATCACCAAGGTAGTCGGCAAATAATGTC
TAACAATTCGTTCAAGCCGACGGATTGGCGAATGGGGGG
[127 nt withheld, positions 4240-4366]
C
[91 nt withheld, positions 4368-4458]
A
[49 nt withheld, positions 4460-4508]
CCTTTGACGTTGGAGTCCACGTTCTTT
[37 nt withheld, positions 4536-4572]
ACCCTATCTCGGTCTATTCTTTTGATTTATAAGGGATTTTGCCGATTTCGGCCTATTGGTTAAAAAATGA
GCTGATTTAACAAAAATTTAACGCGAATTTTAACAAAATATTAACGTTTACAATTTCAGGTGGCACTTTT
CGGGGAAATGTGCGCGGAACCCCTATTTGTTTATTTTTCTAAATACATTCAAATATGTATCCGCTCATGA
GACAATAACCCTGATAAATGCTTCAATAATATTGAAAAAGGAAGAGTATGAGTATTCAACATTTCCGTGT
CGCCCTTATTCCCTTTTTTGCGGCATTTTGCCTTCCTGTTTTTGCTCACCCAGAAACGCTGGTGAAAGTA
AAAGATGCTGAAGATCAGTTGGGTGCACGAGTGGGTTACATCGAACTGGATCTCAACAGCGGTAAGATCC
TTGAGAGTTTTCGCCCCGAAGAACGTTTTCCAATGATGAGCACTTTTAAAGTTCTGCTATGTGGCGCGGT
ATTATCCCGTATTGACGCCGGGCAAGAGCAACTCGGTCGCCGCATACACTATTCTCAGAATGACTTGGTT
GAGTACTCACCAGTCACAGAAAAGCATCTTACGGATGGCATGACAGTAAGAGAATTATGCAGTGCTGCCA
TAACCATGAGTGATAACACTGCGGCCAACTTACTTCTGACAACGATCGGAGGACCGAAGGAGCTAACCGC
TTTTTTGCACAACATGGGGGATCATGTAACTCGCCTTGATCGTTGGGAACCGGAGCTGAATGAAGCCATA
CCAAACGACGAGCGTGACACCACGATGCCTGTAGCAATGGCAACAACGTTGCGCAAACTATTAACTGGCG
AACTACTTACTCTAGCTTCCCGGCAACAATTAATAGACTGGATGGAGGCGGATAAAGTTGCAGGACCACT
TCTGCGCTCGGCCCTTCCGGCTGGCTGGTTTATTGCTGATAAATCTGGAGCCGGTGAGCGTGGTTCTCGC
GGTATCATTGCAGCACTGGGGCCAGATGGTAAGCCCTCCCGTATCGTAGTTATCTACACGACGGGGAGTC
AGGCAACTATGGATGAACGAAATAGACAGATCGCTGAGATAGGTGCCTCACTGATTAAGCATTGGTAACT
GTCAGACCAAGTTTACTCATATATACTTTAGATTGATTTAAAACTTCATTTTTAATTTAAAAGGATCTAG
GTGAAGATCCTTTTTGATAATCTCATGACCAAAATCCCTTAACGTGAGTTTTCGTTCCACTGAGCGTCAG
ACCCCGTAGAAAAGATCAAAGGATCTTC
Features (pLannotate 1.2.2; 13 found; start..end, strand, type, name):
      1..589     +  rep_origin     ori: high-copy-number ColE1/pMB1/pBR322/pUC origin of replication
    775..824     -  misc_feature   bom (fragment): basis of mobility region from pBR322
    892..1116    -  mobile_element Tn7R: mini-Tn7 element (right end of the Tn7 transposon) Tn7
   1183..1716    -  CDS            GmR: gentamycin acetyltransferase; aacC1; confers resistance to gentamycin
   1905..1933    -  promoter       Pc promoter: intI1 (promoter lies within the coding sequence); class 1 integron promoter
   1911..2231    -  CDS            YPR2_ECOLX (fragment): Protein predicted: Swiss-Prot protein existence level 4. From Escherichia coli.
   2716..2881    -  mobile_element Tn7L: mini-Tn7 element (left end of the Tn7 transposon) Tn7
   3176..3256    -  CDS            int (fragment): INT2_ECOLX - Protein inferred from homology: Swiss-Prot protein existence level 3. Putative integrase believed to be involved in the insertion of antibiotic resistance genes into plasmids and transposons. From Escherichia coli.
   3342..3398    +  CDS            GmR (fragment): gentamycin acetyltransferase; aacC1; confers resistance to gentamycin
   3405..4196    +  CDS            SmR: aminoglycoside adenylyltransferase (Murphy, 1985); aadA; confers resistance to spectinomycin and streptomycin
   4243..4698    +  rep_origin     f1 ori (sequence partly withheld): f1 bacteriophage origin of replication; arrow indicates direction of (+) strand synthesis
   4725..4829    +  promoter       AmpR promoter: bla
   4830..5690    +  CDS            AmpR: β-lactamase; bla; confers resistance to ampicillin, carbenicillin, and related antibiotics
