[The description below was written by a language model from this plasmid's Addgene catalogue record and pLannotate feature annotations shown in this document.]
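Description:
pMB.BIG1b is an empty level 2 acceptor backbone from the MoClo Baculo toolkit, a modular cloning system for assembling multigene expression vectors for the baculovirus/insect cell system. It is derived from pFastBac1 and is designed to be compatible with the biGBac assembly scheme. The plasmid carries no insert. According to the depositor, the cloning position holds a spacer containing a PmeI cleavage site flanked by biGBac linker sequences B and C, which presumably define where this backbone's cassettes sit in a larger biGBac-style assembly. This spacer is not annotated in the feature table, and no insect promoter or polyadenylation signal is annotated either, consistent with expression cassettes being supplied by lower-level toolkit parts.

The 5,860 nt sequence has a high-copy ColE1/pUC-type origin with a fragment of the pBR322 bom region, an f1 phage origin, and an ampicillin resistance gene (bla) under its own promoter. The mini-Tn7 element characteristic of pFastBac vectors is present: Tn7R and Tn7L ends bracket a gentamicin acetyltransferase gene driven by the class 1 integron Pc promoter. The region between this marker and Tn7L is where assembled cargo would be expected to reside. In a bacmid-bearing E. coli host, Tn7 transposition moves this segment into the baculovirus genome, giving recombinant bacmids for virus production. The gentamicin marker carries an R98K substitution whose purpose is not stated in the record. Outside the Tn7 arms, the annotation also detects a complete aadA (spectinomycin/streptomycin resistance) coding sequence next to integron-derived integrase and GmR fragments. The catalogue lists only ampicillin and gentamicin for selection, so the role of this element is not explained by the record.
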