Addgene plasmid #228676: pMB.BIG1b
Purpose: (Empty Backbone) Moclo Baculo toolkit level 2 backbone (biGBac compatible)
Depositing lab: Chen Davidovich. Depositing organization: Monash University. Publication: Modular cloning of multigene vectors for the baculovirus system and yeast. Lai Z, Flanigan SF, Boudes M, Davidovich C. J Mol Biol. 2025 Jan 13:168943. doi: 10.1016/j.jmb.2025.168943. PubMed 39814169.
Backbone
  Vector backbone: pFastBac1
  Vector type: Insect Expression
Growth in bacteria
  Bacterial resistance: Ampicillin and Gentamicin, 100 & 10 μg/mL
  Growth temperature: 37°C
  Growth strain: DH5alpha
  Copy number: High Copy
Gene/Insert
  Gene/Insert name: None
  Mutation: GentR R98K
Terms and licenses: Academic/Nonprofit Terms; Industry Terms: Not Available to Industry
Depositor comments: Spacer with PmeI cleavage site and biGBac linker sequence B&C
How to cite: pMB.BIG1b was a gift from Chen Davidovich (Addgene plasmid # 228676 ; http://n2t.net/addgene:228676 ; RRID:Addgene_228676)
